Addgene plasmid #241078: pDMJ2-SARS-CoV-2-Spike (BA.2.75-4c)
Purpose: Expresses SARS-CoV-2 spike (BA.2.75-4c) protein for creating pseudotyped virus
Depositing lab: Jeremy Luban. Depositing organization: University of Massachusetts, Worcester. Publication: Computationally designed proteins mimic antibody immune evasion in viral evolution. Youssef N, Gurev S, Ghantous F, Brock KP, Jaimes JA, Thadani NN, Dauphin A, Sherman AC, Yurkovetskiy L, Soto D, Estanboulieh R, Kotzen B, Notin P, Kollasch AW, Cohen AA, Dross SE, Erasmus J, Fuller DH, Bjorkman PJ, Lemieux JE, Luban J, Seaman MS, Marks DS. Immunity. 2025 May 6:S1074-7613(25)00178-5. doi: 10.1016/j.immuni.2025.04.015. PubMed 40345199.
Backbone
  Vector backbone: pDMJ2
  Vector type: Mammalian Expression
Growth in bacteria
  Bacterial resistance: Ampicillin, 100 μg/mL
  Growth temperature: 37°C
  Growth strain: DH5alpha
  Copy number: High Copy
Gene/Insert
  Gene/Insert name: Spike (BA.2.75-4c)
  Species: SARS-CoV-2
  Mutation: T19I,L24del,P25del,P26del,A27S,G142D,K147E,W152R,F157L,I210V,V213G,G257S,G339D,S371F,S373P,S375F,T376A,D405N,R408S,K417N,N440K,G446S,L452R,N460K,S477N,T478K,E484A,Q498R,Q493R,N501Y,Y505H,K529L,D614G,H655Y,N679K,P681H,N764K,D796Y,Q954H,N969K
  Entrez Gene: S (a.k.a. GU280_gp02, spike glycoprotein)
  Cloning method: Gene Synthesis
Terms and licenses: Academic/Nonprofit Terms; Industry Terms: Not Available to Industry
How to cite: pDMJ2-SARS-CoV-2-Spike (BA.2.75-4c) was a gift from Jeremy Luban (Addgene plasmid # 241078 ; http://n2t.net/addgene:241078 ; RRID:Addgene_241078)
