[The description below was written by a language model from this plasmid's Addgene catalogue record and pLannotate feature annotations shown in this document.]
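Description:
pDMJ2-SARS-CoV-2-Spike (BA.2.75-4c) is a mammalian expression plasmid of about 7.4 kb, built on the pDMJ2 backbone, that produces a variant SARS-CoV-2 spike glycoprotein for making pseudotyped virus particles. It is maintained in E. coli through a high-copy ColE1/pUC-type origin and selected with ampicillin via the β-lactamase gene and its native bla promoter. A short fragment of the pBR322 basis-of-mobility region is also annotated in the backbone. No mammalian selection marker or reporter appears in the feature table, which is consistent with use by transient transfection.

The spike open reading frame, obtained by gene synthesis, occupies roughly half the plasmid and is followed by the bovine growth hormone polyadenylation signal. Because the map is circular, the regulatory block annotated at the end of the sequence lies directly upstream of the coding region: the human cytomegalovirus immediate-early enhancer and promoter, then a fragment of the HTLV-1 5' LTR and a fragment of modified CMV intron A. This type of composite leader is commonly placed between a promoter and a coding sequence to boost transcript processing and translation, giving strong spike expression in mammalian cells.

The insert carries a BA.2.75-like Omicron lineage mutation set, including N-terminal domain changes and a three-residue deletion, numerous receptor-binding domain substitutions, D614G, and changes near the furin cleavage site and in S2. The "4c" designation and the associated publication title suggest it is one of a series of computationally designed spikes used to study antibody immune evasion. No epitope tag is recorded. Spike supplied from this plasmid serves as the envelope protein on pseudoviruses; the record does not specify the particle system used.
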