Features (pLannotate 1.2.2; 10 found; start..end, strand, type, name):
      1..3756    +  CDS            S: SPIKE_SARS2 - Experimental evidence at protein level: Swiss-Prot protein existence level 1. [Spike glycoprotein]: May down-regulate host tetherin (BST2) by lysosomal degradation, thereby counteracting its antiviral activity. From Severe acute respiratory syndrome coronavirus 2 (2019-nCoV) (SARS-CoV-2).
   3779..4003    +  polyA_signal   bGH poly(A) signal: bovine growth hormone polyadenylation signal
   4418..5006    -  rep_origin     ori: high-copy-number ColE1/pMB1/pBR322/pUC origin of replication
   5177..6037    -  CDS            AmpR: β-lactamase; bla; confers resistance to ampicillin, carbenicillin, and related antibiotics
   6038..6142    -  promoter       AmpR promoter: bla
   6182..6239    +  misc_feature   bom (fragment): basis of mobility region from pBR322
   6325..6704    +  enhancer       CMV enhancer: human cytomegalovirus immediate early enhancer
   6705..6908    +  promoter       CMV promoter: human cytomegalovirus (CMV) immediate early promoter
   6997..7224    +  LTR            5' LTR (truncated) (fragment): truncated 5' long terminal repeat (LTR) from human T-cell leukemia virus (HTLV) type 1
   7228..7338    +  intron         CMV intron (fragment): modified intron A from human cytomegalovirus
>Addgene plasmid #241078 | pDMJ2-SARS-CoV-2-Spike (BA.2.75-4c) | addgene full sequence | sequence record 486203 | Addgene NGS Result
ATGTTCGTGTTTCTGGTTCTTCTTCCCCTGGTGTCTAGTCAGTGCGTCAACTTGATCACGCGAACACAGA
GCTACACCAATTCCTTTACACGAGGCGTCTACTATCCCGACAAGGTGTTCCGAAGCAGTGTTTTGCACTC
CACGCAGGACCTTTTCTTGCCCTTCTTCTCAAATGTGACTTGGTTTCATGCAATACACGTATCCGGGACT
AATGGCACTAAGAGATTCGACAATCCCGTGTTGCCTTTTAACGACGGCGTGTATTTTGCCAGTACAGAAA
AGAGCAATATTATCCGGGGATGGATCTTCGGCACGACTCTGGATAGTAAAACACAATCCCTGCTGATCGT
GAATAATGCGACAAACGTCGTCATAAAAGTCTGCGAGTTCCAGTTCTGCAACGACCCTTTCCTCGACGTG
TATTACCATGAGAACAATAAATCTCGGATGGAAAGTGAGCTGCGCGTGTACTCCAGTGCAAATAACTGTA
CTTTTGAGTACGTAAGCCAGCCTTTCCTGATGGACCTCGAAGGGAAACAGGGGAACTTTAAGAACCTGCG
CGAATTCGTGTTCAAGAACATCGACGGTTATTTTAAAATATACAGCAAGCACACCCCTGTGAACCTGGGC
AGAGATTTGCCACAAGGTTTTAGCGCCCTGGAACCCCTCGTGGACCTTCCTATCGGCATCAACATCACGC
GCTTCCAAACTCTGCTCGCACTGCATCGGTCTTATCTGACCCCTGGAGATTCATCCTCAAGCTGGACCGC
GGGTGCTGCTGCATATTATGTGGGATATCTGCAGCCTAGGACCTTCCTGCTCAAATACAACGAGAACGGC
ACCATCACTGACGCTGTTGATTGCGCGCTGGACCCATTGTCTGAAACCAAATGCACACTGAAAAGCTTCA
CAGTCGAGAAGGGCATTTACCAGACGAGCAACTTCAGAGTTCAGCCCACAGAGAGCATCGTTCGCTTCCC
CAACATTACCAATTTGTGCCCATTCGACGAGGTCTTTAACGCAACTAGATTTGCCAGTGTTTACGCCTGG
AACAGGAAACGGATATCCAATTGCGTGGCCGATTACAGCGTACTGTACAATTTCGCTCCCTTTTTCGCCT
TTAAATGCTACGGTGTCTCCCCTACGAAGCTGAATGATCTGTGCTTTACTAATGTCTATGCGGACAGCTT
CGTTATTAGAGGTAACGAGGTCAGCCAAATCGCCCCAGGGCAGACTGGAAACATAGCCGACTACAATTAC
AAACTGCCAGATGATTTCACCGGCTGCGTCATCGCCTGGAACTCCAATAAGCTCGATAGTAAAGTGAGCG
GCAATTACAACTATCGGTATAGGCTGTTTCGAAAGAGCAAGCTGAAACCTTTTGAGCGGGACATTTCAAC
AGAGATCTACCAGGCCGGAAACAAGCCCTGCAACGGGGTCGCCGGGTTCAATTGTTACTTCCCGCTGCGG
AGCTATGGATTTCGGCCGACTTACGGCGTTGGCCACCAGCCATATCGGGTGGTGGTGCTGTCATTTGAGC
TGCTTCATGCGCCTGCTACAGTATGTGGGCCTAAACTGTCTACCAATCTGGTGAAAAATAAGTGCGTGAA
CTTCAACTTCAATGGCCTCACCGGGACAGGCGTGTTGACAGAATCCAATAAGAAATTCCTGCCATTCCAG
CAGTTCGGCAGGGATATCGCAGACACGACCGATGCGGTGCGAGATCCCCAGACATTGGAGATTCTGGACA
TTACTCCTTGTTCTTTTGGAGGAGTGAGTGTTATTACTCCCGGCACAAATACCTCAAATCAAGTCGCTGT
GCTGTATCAAGGTGTAAACTGTACCGAGGTCCCCGTGGCTATTCACGCCGACCAGCTGACCCCAACATGG
CGGGTATACAGCACCGGTTCTAATGTATTCCAGACCAGAGCCGGCTGCCTCATTGGAGCCGAGTACGTGA
ACAACTCTTATGAATGTGATATACCGATTGGAGCAGGTATCTGCGCCTCTTATCAGACCCAGACAAAGAG
CCACAGAAGGGCTAGGAGCGTGGCCTCCCAGTCCATAATCGCCTATACAATGTCACTGGGGGCTGAAAAT
TCAGTGGCATACAGTAACAACTCTATCGCTATCCCCACAAATTTTACCATCTCTGTGACTACAGAGATCC
TGCCAGTGTCTATGACTAAAACCTCCGTGGACTGTACCATGTACATCTGTGGTGATAGCACCGAATGTTC
CAACCTGCTCCTGCAGTACGGCAGCTTCTGCACACAGCTGAAGAGGGCACTGACAGGAATCGCCGTCGAA
CAGGATAAGAACACTCAGGAGGTGTTTGCGCAGGTTAAGCAGATTTACAAGACGCCACCAATCAAGTACT
TCGGTGGGTTCAATTTCTCTCAAATTCTGCCTGATCCTTCTAAGCCATCTAAGCGGAGCTTTATAGAGGA
TTTGCTCTTTAATAAGGTGACCCTCGCCGATGCTGGATTTATTAAGCAGTATGGCGACTGTTTGGGAGAC
ATTGCTGCTCGCGATCTGATATGTGCCCAGAAATTCAACGGGCTGACCGTACTCCCACCGCTGCTCACTG
ATGAGATGATCGCACAATATACCAGCGCCCTGCTGGCCGGCACTATTACATCCGGCTGGACGTTCGGAGC
AGGAGCCGCACTGCAAATACCTTTTGCCATGCAGATGGCATATCGCTTCAATGGGATCGGGGTGACCCAG
AACGTCCTGTACGAAAACCAGAAACTTATCGCTAACCAGTTCAATTCCGCCATTGGTAAAATCCAGGACA
GCTTGAGTTCCACAGCCAGCGCCCTCGGGAAATTGCAAGATGTAGTCAATCACAATGCACAAGCCCTGAA
TACTCTCGTCAAGCAACTGTCATCCAAGTTCGGTGCTATATCCTCCGTGCTGAATGATATCCTTAGTAGA
TTGGATAAGGTGGAGGCAGAAGTCCAGATCGACCGGCTTATTACTGGAAGGCTGCAGAGTCTGCAGACGT
ACGTCACGCAGCAGCTTATCAGAGCCGCCGAGATTAGAGCATCTGCGAATCTGGCTGCTACAAAGATGAG
TGAATGCGTGCTCGGGCAATCAAAGCGGGTCGACTTTTGTGGGAAGGGGTACCACCTCATGAGCTTCCCC
CAATCCGCCCCACATGGCGTTGTGTTCCTGCATGTTACTTACGTTCCCGCTCAAGAGAAGAACTTTACTA
CCGCTCCGGCGATCTGCCACGACGGTAAGGCACACTTTCCACGCGAAGGCGTCTTTGTTAGCAATGGAAC
ACACTGGTTTGTTACCCAGAGGAACTTTTATGAGCCCCAGATAATCACAACCGACAACACATTCGTATCT
GGGAACTGTGACGTAGTTATTGGGATCGTGAACAACACCGTGTACGATCCTCTCCAACCGGAACTTGACT
CTTTCAAGGAGGAACTGGATAAGTACTTTAAGAATCACACCTCACCCGATGTTGACCTCGGCGACATTTC
AGGAATTAATGCTAGCGTGGTGAACATCCAGAAAGAGATTGATAGACTTAACGAAGTGGCCAAGAACCTC
AACGAATCACTTATTGACCTGCAGGAGCTGGGAAAATATGAGCAGTACATTAAATGGCCTTGGTACATTT
GGCTGGGCTTTATAGCAGGCCTGATCGCTATCGTCATGGTGACCATCATGCTTTGTTGTATGACTAGCTG
CTGCAGCTGCCTCAAGGGCTGTTGTAGCTGCGGCTCTTGCTGTAAATAATGATGAGGATCCAGATCTGCT
GTGCCTTCTAGTTGCCAGCCATCTGTTGTTTGCCCCTCCCCCGTGCCTTCCTTGACCCTGGAAGGTGCCA
CTCCCACTGTCCTTTCCTAATAAAATGAGGAAATTGCATCGCATTGTCTGAGTAGGTGTCATTCTATTCT
GGGGGGTGGGGTGGGGCAGGACAGCAAGGGGGAGGATTGGGAAGACAATAGCAGGCATGCTGGGGATGCG
GTGGGCTCTATGGGTACCCAGGTGCTGAAGAATTGACCCGGTTCCTCCTGGGCCAGAAAGAAGCAGGCAC
ATCCCCTTCTCTGTGACACACCCTGTCCACGCCCCTGGTTCTTAGTTCCAGCCCCACTCATAGGACACTC
ATAGCTCAGGAGGGCTCCGCCTTCAATCCCACCCGCTAAAGTACTTGGAGCGGTCTCTCCCTCCCTCATC
AGCCCACCAAACCAAACCTAGCCTCCAAGAGTGGGAAGAAATTAAAGCAAGATAGGCTATTAAGTGCAGA
GGGAGAGAAAATGCCTCCAACATGTGAGGAAGTAATGAGAGAAATCATAGAATTTTAAGGCCATGATTTA
AGGCCAATCGGAAAGAACATGTGAGCAAAAGGCCAGCAAAAGGCCAGGAACCGTAAAAAGGCCGCGTTGC
TGGCGTTTTTCCATAGGCTCCGCCCCCCTGACGAGCATCACAAAAATCGACGCTCAAGTCAGAGGTGGCG
AAACCCGACAGGACTATAAAGATACCAGGCGTTTCCCCCTGGAAGCTCCCTCGTGCGCTCTCCTGTTCCG
ACCCTGCCGCTTACCGGATACCTGTCCGCCTTTCTCCCTTCGGGAAGCGTGGCGCTTTCTCATAGCTCAC
GCTGTAGGTATCTCAGTTCGGTGTAGGTCGTTCGCTCCAAGCTGGGCTGTGTGCACGAACCCCCCGTTCA
GCCCGACCGCTGCGCCTTATCCGGTAACTATCGTCTTGAGTCCAACCCGGTAAGACACGACTTATCGCCA
CTGGCAGCAGCCACTGGTAACAGGATTAGCAGAGCGAGGTATGTAGGCGGTGCTACAGAGTTCTTGAAGT
GGTGGCCTAACTACGGCTACACTAGAAGAACAGTATTTGGTATCTGCGCTCTGCTGAAGCCAGTTACCTT
CGGAAAAAGAGTTGGTAGCTCTTGATCCGGCAAACAAACCACCGCTGGTAGCGGTGGTTTTTTTGTTTGC
AAGCAGCAGATTACGCGCAGAAAAAAAGGATCTCAAGAAGATCCTTTGATCTTTTCTACGGGGTCTGACG
CTCAGTGGAACGAAAACTCACGTTAAGGGATTTTGGTCATGAGATTATCAAAAAGGATCTTCACCTAGAT
CCTTTTAAATTAAAAATGAAGTTTTAAATCAATCTAAAGTATATATGAGTAAACTTGGTCTGACAGTTAC
CAATGCTTAATCAGTGAGGCACCTATCTCAGCGATCTGTCTATTTCGTTCATCCATAGTTGCCTGACTCC
CCGTCGTGTAGATAACTACGATACGGGAGGGCTTACCATCTGGCCCCAGTGCTGCAATGATACCGCGAGA
CCCACGCTCACCGGCTCCAGATTTATCAGCAATAAACCAGCCAGCCGGAAGGGCCGAGCGCAGAAGTGGT
CCTGCAACTTTATCCGCCTCCATCCAGTCTATTAATTGTTGCCGGGAAGCTAGAGTAAGTAGTTCGCCAG
TTAATAGTTTGCGCAACGTTGTTGCCATTGCTACAGGCATCGTGGTGTCACGCTCGTCGTTTGGTATGGC
TTCATTCAGCTCCGGTTCCCAACGATCAAGGCGAGTTACATGATCCCCCATGTTGTGCAAAAAAGCGGTT
AGCTCCTTCGGTCCTCCGATCGTTGTCAGAAGTAAGTTGGCCGCAGTGTTATCACTCATGGTTATGGCAG
CACTGCATAATTCTCTTACTGTCATGCCATCCGTAAGATGCTTTTCTGTGACTGGTGAGTACTCAACCAA
GTCATTCTGAGAATAGTGTATGCGGCGACCGAGTTGCTCTTGCCCGGCGTCAATACGGGATAATACCGCG
CCACATAGCAGAACTTTAAAAGTGCTCATCATTGGAAAACGTTCTTCGGGGCGAAAACTCTCAAGGATCT
TACCGCTGTTGAGATCCAGTTCGATGTAACCCACTCGTGCACCCAACTGATCTTCAGCATCTTTTACTTT
CACCAGCGTTTCTGGGTGAGCAAAAACAGGAAGGCAAAATGCCGCAAAAAAGGGAATAAGGGCGACACGG
AAATGTTGAATACTCATACTCTTCCTTTTTCAATATTATTGAAGCATTTATCAGGGTTATTGTCTCATGA
GCGGATACATATTTGAATGTATTTAGAAAAATAAACAAATAGGGGTTCCGCGCACATTTCCCCGAAAAGT
GCCACCTGACGTCCCAATGATTGCACCATATGCGGTGTGAAATACCGCACAGATGCGTAAGGAGAAAATA
CCGCATCAGATTGGCTATTGGCCATTGCATACGTTGTATCCATATCATAATATGTACATTTATATTGGCT
CATGTCCAACATTACCGCCATGTTGACATTGATTATTGACTAGTTATTAATAGTAATCAATTACGGGGTC
ATTAGTTCATAGCCCATATATGGAGTTCCGCGTTACATAACTTACGGTAAATGGCCCGCCTGGCTGACCG
CCCAACGACCCCCGCCCATTGACGTCAATAATGACGTATGTTCCCATAGTAACGCCAATAGGGACTTTCC
ATTGACGTCAATGGGTGGAGTATTTACGGTAAACTGCCCACTTGGCAGTACATCAAGTGTATCATATGCC
AAGTACGCCCCCTATTGACGTCAATGACGGTAAATGGCCCGCCTGGCATTATGCCCAGTACATGACCTTA
TGGGACTTTCCTACTTGGCAGTACATCTACGTATTAGTCATCGCTATTACCATGGTGATGCGGTTTTGGC
AGTACATCAATGGGCGTGGATAGCGGTTTGACTCACGGGGATTTCCAAGTCTCCACCCCATTGACGTCAA
TGGGAGTTTGTTTTGGCACCAAAATCAACGGGACTTTCCAAAATGTCGTAACAACTCCGCCCCATTGACG
CAAATGGGCGGTAGGCGTGTACGGTGGGAGGTCTATATAAGCAGAGCTCGTTTAGTGAACCGTCAGATCG
CCTGGAGACGCCATCCACGCTGTTTTGACCTCCATAGAAGACACCGGGACCGATCCAGCCTCCATCGGCT
CGCATCTCTCCTTCACGCGCCCGCCGCCCTACCTGAGGCCGCCATCCACGCCGGTTGAGTCGCGTTCTGC
CGCCTCCCGCCTGTGGTGCCTCCTGAACTGCGTCCGCCGTCTAGGTAAGTTTAAAGCTCAGGTCGAGACC
GGGCCTTTGTCCGGCGCTCCCTTGGAGCCTACCTAGACTCAGCCGGCTCTCCACGCTTTGCCTGACCCTG
CTTGCTCAACTCTAGTTAACGGTGGAGGGCAGTGTAGTCTGAGCAGTACTCGTTGCTGCCGCGCGCGCCA
CCAGACATAATAGCTGACAGACTAACAGACTGTTCCTTTCCATGGGTCTTTTCTGCAGTCACCGTCGTCG
ACACGTGTGATCAGATATCGCGGCCGCTCTAGA
